>Addgene plasmid #183976 | MPP1:HPC09T-D06:C210522 | addgene full sequence | sequence record 361413 | Addgene NGS Result
TGGCGAATGGG
[124 nt withheld, positions 12-135]
C
[91 nt withheld, positions 137-227]
A
[49 nt withheld, positions 229-277]
CCTTTGACGTTGGAGTCCACGTTCTTT
[37 nt withheld, positions 305-341]
ACCCTATCTCGGTCTATTCTTTTGATTTATAAGGGATTTTGCCGATTTCGGCCTATTGGTTAAAAAATGA
GCTGATTTAACAAAAATTTAACGCGAATTTTAACAAAATATTAACGCTTACAATTTAGGTGGCACTTTTC
GGGGAAATGTGCGCGGAACCCCTATTTGTTTATTTTTCTAAATACATTCAAATATGTATCCGCTCATGAA
TTAATTCTTAGAAAAACTCATCGAGCATCAAATGAAACTGCAATTTATTCATATCAGGATTATCAATACC
ATATTTTTGAAAAAGCCGTTTCTGTAATGAAGGAGAAAACTCACCGAGGCAGTTCCATAGGATGGCAAGA
TCCTGGTATCGGTCTGCGATTCCGACTCGTCCAACATCAATACAACCTATTAATTTCCCCTCGTCAAAAA
TAAGGTTATCAAGTGAGAAATCACCATGAGTGACGACTGAATCCGGTGAGAATGGCAAAAGTTTATGCAT
TTCTTTCCAGACTTGTTCAACAGGCCAGCCATTACGCTCGTCATCAAAATCACTCGCATCAACCAAACCG
TTATTCATTCGTGATTGCGCCTGAGCGAGACGAAATACGCGATCGCTGTTAAAAGGACAATTACAAACAG
GAATCGAATGCAACCGGCGCAGGAACACTGCCAGCGCATCAACAATATTTTCACCTGAATCAGGATATTC
TTCTAATACCTGGAATGCTGTTTTCCCGGGGATCGCAGTGGTGAGTAACCATGCATCATCAGGAGTACGG
ATAAAATGCTTGATGGTCGGAAGAGGCATAAATTCCGTCAGCCAGTTTAGTCTGACCATCTCATCTGTAA
CATCATTGGCAACGCTACCTTTGCCATGTTTCAGAAACAACTCTGGCGCATCGGGCTTCCCATACAATCG
ATAGATTGTCGCACCTGATTGCCCGACATTATCGCGAGCCCATTTATACCCATATAAATCAGCATCCATG
TTGGAATTTAATCGCGGCCTAGAGCAAGACGTTTCCCGTTGAATATGGCTCATAACACCCCTTGTATTAC
TGTTTATGTAAGCAGACAGTTTTATTGTTCATGACCAAAATCCCTTAACGTGAGTTTTCGTTCCACTGAG
CGTCAGACCCCGTAGAAAAGATCAAAGGATCTTCTTGAGATCCTTTTTTTCTGCGCGTAATCTGCTGCTT
GCAAACAAAAAAACCACCGCTACCAGCGGTGGTTTGTTTGCCGGATCAAGAGCTACCAACTCTTTTTCCG
AAGGTAACTGGCTTCAGCAGAGCGCAGATACCAAATACTGTCCTTCTAGTGTAGCCGTAGTTAGGCCACC
ACTTCAAGAACTCTGTAGCACCGCCTACATACCTCGCTCTGCTAATCCTGTTACCAGTGGCTGCTGCCAG
TGGCGATAAGTCGTGTCTTACCGGGTTGGACTCAAGACGATAGTTACCGGATAAGGCGCAGCGGTCGGGC
TGAACGGGGGGTTCGTGCACACAGCCCAGCTTGGAGCGAACGACCTACACCGAACTGAGATACCTACAGC
GTGAGCTATGAGAAAGCGCCACGCTTCCCGAAGGGAGAAAGGCGGACAGGTATCCGGTAAGCGGCAGGGT
CGGAACAGGAGAGCGCACGAGGGAGCTTCCAGGGGGAAACGCCTGGTATCTTTATAGTCCTGTCGGGTTT
CGCCACCTCTGACTTGAGCGTCGATTTTTGTGATGCTCGTCAGGGGGGCGGAGCCTATGGAAAAACGCCA
GCAACGCGGCCTTTTTACGGTTCCTGGCCTTTTGCTGGCCTTTTGCTCACATGTTCTTTCCTGCGTTATC
CCCTGATTCTGTGGATAACCGTATTACCGCCTTTGAGTGAGCTGATACCGCTCGCCGCAGCCGAACGACC
GAGCGCAGCGAGTCAGTGAGCGAGGAAGCGGAAGAGCGCCTGATGCGGTATTTTCTCCTTACGCATCTGT
GCGGTATTTCACACCGCAATGGTGCACTCTCAGTACAATCTGCTCTGATGCCGCATAGTTAAGCCAGTAT
ACACTCCGCTATCGCTACGTGACTGGGTCATGGCTGCGCCCCGACACCCGCCAACACCCGCTGACGCGCC
CTGACGGGCTTGTCTGCTCCCGGCATCCGCTTACAGACAAGCTGTGACCGTCTCCGGGAGCTGCATGTGT
CAGAGGTTTTCACCGTCATCACCGAAACGCGCGAGGCAGCTGCGGTAAAGCTCATCAGCGTGGTCGTGAA
GCGATTCACAGATGTCTGCCTGTTCATCCGCGTCCAGCTCGTTGAGTTTCTCCAGAAGCGTTAATGTCTG
GCTTCTGATAAAGCGGGCCATGTTAAGGGCGGTTTTTTCCTGTTTGGTCACTGATGCCTCCGTGTAAGGG
GGATTTCTGTTCATGGGGGTAATGATACCGATGAAACGAGAGAGGATGCTCACGATACGGGTTACTGATG
ATGAACATGCCCGGTTACTGGAACGTTGTGAGGGTAAACAACTGGCGGTATGGATGCGGCGGGACCAGAG
AAAAATCACTCAGGGTCAATGCCAGCGCTTCGTTAATACAGATGTAGGTGTTCCACAGGGTAGCCAGCAG
CATCCTGCGATGCAGATCCGGAACATAATGGTGCAGGGCGCTGACTTCCGCGTTTCCAGACTTTACGAAA
CACGGAAACCGAAGACCATTCATGTTGTTGCTCAGGTCGCAGACGTTTTGCAGCAGCAGTCGCTTCACGT
TCGCTCGCGTATCGGTGATTCATTCTGCTAACCAGTAAGGCAACCCCGCCAGCCTAGCCGGGTCCTCAAC
GACAGGAGCACGATCATGCGCACCCGTGGGGCCGCCATGCCGGCGATAATGGCCTGCTTCTCGCCGAAAC
GTTTGGTGGCGGGACCAGTGACGAAGGCTTGAGCGAGGGCGTGCAAGATTCCGAATACCGCAAGCGACAG
GCCGATCATCGTCGCGCTCCAGCGAAAGCGGTCCTCGCCGAAAATGACCCAGAGCGCTGCCGGCACCTGT
CCTACGAGTTGCATGATAAAGAAGACAGTCATAAGTGCGGCGACGATAGTCATGCCCCGCGCCCACCGGA
AGGAGCTGACTGGGTTGAAGGCTCTCAAGGGCATCGGTCGAGATCCCGGTGCCTAATGAGTGAGCTAACT
TACATTAATTGCGTTGCGCTCACTGCCCGCTTTCCAGTCGGGAAACCTGTCGTGCCAGCTGCATTAATGA
ATCGGCCAACGCGCGGGGAGAGGCGGTTTGCGTATTGGGCGCCAGGGTGGTTTTTCTTTTCACCAGTGAG
ACGGGCAACAGCTGATTGCCCTTCACCGCCTGGCCCTGAGAGAGTTGCAGCAAGCGGTCCACGCTGGTTT
GCCCCAGCAGGCGAAAATCCTGTTTGATGGTGGTTAACGGCGGGATATAACATGAGCTGTCTTCGGTATC
GTCGTATCCCACTACCGAGATATCCGCACCAACGCGCAGCCCGGACTCGGTAATGGCGCGCATTGCGCCC
AGCGCCATCTGATCGTTGGCAACCAGCATCGCAGTGGGAACGATGCCCTCATTCAGCATTTGCATGGTTT
GTTGAAAACCGGACATGGCACTCCAGTCGCCTTCCCGTTCCGCTATCGGCTGAATTTGATTGCGAGTGAG
ATATTTATGCCAGCCAGCCAGACGCAGACGCGCCGAGACAGAACTTAATGGGCCCGCTAACAGCGCGATT
TGCTGGTGACCCAATGCGACCAGATGCTCCACGCCCAGTCGCGTACCGTCTTCATGGGAGAAAATAATAC
TGTTGATGGGTGTCTGGTCAGAGACATCAAGAAATAACGCCGGAACATTAGTGCAGGCAGCTTCCACAGC
AATGGCATCCTGGTCATCCAGCGGATAGTTAATGATCAGCCCACTGACGCGTTGCGCGAGAAGATTGTGC
ACCGCCGCTTTACAGGCTTCGACGCCGCTTCGTTCTACCATCGACACCACCACGCTGGCACCCAGTTGAT
CGGCGCGAGATTTAATCGCCGCGACAATTTGCGACGGCGCGTGCAGGGCCAGACTGGAGGTGGCAACGCC
AATCAGCAACGACTGTTTGCCCGCCAGTTGTTGTGCCACGCGGTTGGGAATGTAATTCAGCTCCGCCATC
GCCGCTTCCACTTTTTCCCGCGTTTTCGCAGAAACGTGGCTGGCCTGGTTCACCACGCGGGAAACGGTCT
GATAAGAGACACCGGCATACTCTGCGACATCGTATAACGTTACTGGTTTCACATTCACCACCCTGAATTG
ACTCTCTTCCGGGCGCTATCATGCCATACCGCGAAAGGTTTTGCGCCATTCGATGGTGTCCGGGATCTCG
ACGCTCTCCCTTATGCGACTCCTGCATTAGGAAGCAGCCCAGTAGTAGGTTGAGGCCGTTGAGCACCGCC
GCCGCAAGGAATGGTGCATGCAAGGAGATGGCGCCCAACAGTCCCCCGGCCACGGGGCCTGCCACCATAC
CCACGCCGAAACAAGCGCTCATGAGCCCGAAGTGGCGAGCCCGATCTTCCCCATCGGTGATGTCGGCGAT
ATAGGCGCCAGCAACCGCACCTGTGGCGCCGGTGATGCCGGCCACGATGCGTCCGGCGTAGAGGATCGAG
ATCTCGATCCCGCGAAATTAATACGACTCACTATAGGGGAATTGTGAGCGGATAACAATTCCCCTCTAGA
AATAATTTTGTTTAACTTTAAGAAGGAGATATACCATGCATCATCATCATCATCACAGCAGCGGCAGAGA
AAACTTGTATTTCCAGGGCAGGAAGACCCTGGTGCTGATCGGAGCCAGTGGGGTGGGTCGCAGCCACATT
AAGAATGCCCTGCTCAGCCAGAATCCGGAGAAGTTTGTGTACCCTGTCCCATATACAACACGGCCGCCAA
GGAAGAGTGAGGAAGATGGGAAGGAGTACCACTTTATCTCAACGGAGGAGATGACGAGGAACATCTCTGC
CAATGAGTTCTTGGAGTTTGGCAGCTACCAAGGCAACATGTTTGGCACCAAATTTGAAACAGTGCACCAG
ATCCATAAGCAGAACAAGATTGCCATCCTTGACATTGAGCCCCAGACCCTGAAAATTGTTCGGACAGCAG
AACTTTCGCCTTTCATTGTGTTCATTGCACCTACTGACCAGGGCACTCAGACAGAAGCCCTGCAGCAGCT
GCAGAAGGACTCTGAGGCCATCCGCAGCCAGTACGCTCACTACTTTGACCTCTCACTGGTCAATAATGGT
GTTGATGAAACCCTTAAGAAATTACAAGAAGCCTTCGACCAAGCGTGCAGTTCTCCACAGTGGGTGTGAT
GACGAAGCTTGCGGCCGCACTCGAGCACCACCACCACCACCACTGAGATCCGGCTGCTAACAAAGCCCGA
AAGGAAGCTGAGTTGGCTGCTGCCACCGCTGAGCAATAACTAGCATAACCCCTTGGGGCCTCTAAACGGG
TCTTGAGGGGTTTTTTGCTGAAAGGAGGAACTATATCCGGAT
Features (pLannotate 1.2.2; 20 found; start..end, strand, type, name):
     12..440     +  rep_origin     f1 ori (sequence partly withheld): f1 bacteriophage origin of replication; arrow indicates direction of (+) strand synthesis
    493..550     +  promoter       AmpR promoter (fragment): bla
    559..1374    -  CDS            KanR: aminoglycoside phosphotransferase; aph(3')-Ia; confers resistance to kanamycin in bacteria or G418 (Geneticin®) in eukaryotes
   1496..2084    +  rep_origin     ori: high-copy-number ColE1/pMB1/pBR322/pUC origin of replication
   2270..2409    -  misc_feature   bom: basis of mobility region from pBR322
   2511..2702    -  CDS            rop: Rop protein, which maintains plasmids at low copy number; rop
   2719..3099    +  CDS            YPB1_ECOLX: Protein predicted: Swiss-Prot protein existence level 4. From Escherichia coli.
   3171..3462    -  CDS            TcR (fragment): tetracycline efflux protein; tet; confers resistance to tetracycline
   3477..3498    -  protein_bind   CAP binding site: CAP binding activates transcription in the presence of cAMP. E. coli catabolite activator protein
   3511..4593    -  CDS            lacI: lac repressor; lacI; The lac repressor binds to the lac operator to inhibit transcription in E. coli. This inhibition can be relieved by adding lactose or isopropyl-β-D-thiogalactopyranoside (IPTG).
   4594..4671    -  promoter       lacI promoter: lacI
   4679..4958    -  CDS            TcR (fragment): tetracycline efflux protein; tet; confers resistance to tetracycline
   4980..4998    +  promoter       T7 promoter: promoter for bacteriophage T7 RNA polymerase
   4999..5023    +  protein_bind   lac operator: The lac repressor binds to the lac operator to inhibit transcription in E. coli. This inhibition can be relieved by adding lactose or isopropyl-β-D-thiogalactopyranoside (IPTG). lac repressor encoded by lacI
   5038..5060    +  RBS            RBS: efficient ribosome binding site from bacteriophage T7 gene 10 (Olins and Rangwala, 1989)
   5068..5086    +  CDS            capTEV™ (fragment): composite tag for in vivo biotinylation, TEV protease cleavage, and 6xHis tagging
   5121..5657    +  CDS            MPP1 (fragment): EM55_HUMAN - Also known as DXS552E, EMP55. Experimental evidence at protein level: Swiss-Prot protein existence level 1. Essential regulator of neutrophil polarity. Regulates neutrophil polarization by regulating AKT1 phosphorylation through a mechanism that is independent of PIK3CG activity (By similarity). From Homo sapiens (Human).
   5687..5704    +  CDS            9xHis (fragment): 9xHis affinity tag
   5714..5763    +  CDS            SET1 (fragment): solubility-enhancement tag derived from T7 phage gene 10B
   5771..5818    +  terminator     T7 terminator: transcription terminator for bacteriophage T7 RNA polymerase
