[The description below was written by a language model from this plasmid's Addgene catalogue record and pLannotate feature annotations shown in this document.]
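Description:
MPP1:HPC09T-D06:C210522 is a bacterial expression plasmid of about 5.8 kb built on the pET28-MHL backbone, carrying a 537 bp fragment of human MPP1 (also known as EMP55 or p55) for recombinant protein production in structural studies. The purpose field mentions baculovirus expression, but the vector type, backbone and every annotated feature point to a T7-driven E. coli system, with no baculoviral elements in the feature table, so that wording appears to be a generic or mismatched label. The record also warns that the insert may not span the whole coding region. The annotation agrees, marking the MPP1 sequence as a fragment, which fits a domain-level construct tied to a deposited crystal structure.

The plasmid replicates through a ColE1/pBR322-type origin accompanied by rop and the bom region, consistent with its low-copy listing, and it is selected with kanamycin through an aminoglycoside phosphotransferase gene. An f1 origin is also present. The short tetracycline-resistance fragments flanking the lacI region look like backbone remnants.

Expression runs from a T7 promoter followed by a lac operator and the T7 gene 10 ribosome binding site. The plasmid-borne lacI keeps transcription repressed until IPTG is added in a host that supplies T7 RNA polymerase. The insert was introduced by ligation-independent cloning downstream of an N-terminal 6xHis tag and TEV protease site, allowing nickel-affinity purification followed by tag removal. His-tag-like and T7 gene 10-derived fragments are annotated downstream of the insert, before the T7 terminator. The record describes only the N-terminal tag, and does not state whether these downstream fragments are translated.
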