Addgene plasmid #183976: MPP1:HPC09T-D06:C210522
Purpose: Baculovirus expression for structure determination. May not contain entire coding region of gene.
Depositing lab: Cheryl Arrowsmith. Depositing organization: University of Toronto.
Backbone
  Vector backbone: pET28-MHL
  Backbone manufacturer: Plasmid # 26096
  Vector type: Bacterial Expression
Growth in bacteria
  Bacterial resistance: Kanamycin, 50 μg/mL
  Growth temperature: 37°C
  Growth strain: DH5alpha
  Copy number: Low Copy
Gene/Insert
  Gene/Insert name: MPP1 (alt names: 3NEY; gi|6006024)
  Species: H. sapiens (human)
  Insert size (bp): 537
  Entrez Gene: MPP1 (a.k.a. AAG12, DXS552E, EMP55, MRG1, PEMP)
  Promoter: T7
  Tag / fusion protein: 6xHis-TEV (N terminal on insert)
  Cloning method: Ligation Independent Cloning
  Sequencing primers: 5′ T7; 3′ T7-term
Terms and licenses: Academic/Nonprofit Terms; Industry Terms: Not Available to Industry
Depositor comments: SGC Clone Sample ID: MPP1:HPC09T-D06:C210522. SGC link: http://www.thesgc.org/structures/3NEY/
How to cite: MPP1:HPC09T-D06:C210522 was a gift from Cheryl Arrowsmith (Addgene plasmid # 183976 ; http://n2t.net/addgene:183976 ; RRID:Addgene_183976)
